>Addgene plasmid #209714 | pCMV-PRLSS-yATOM_SH2-KDEL | addgene full sequence | sequence record 413182 | Addgene NGS Result
TAGTTATTAATAGTAATCAATTACGGGGTCATTAGTTCATAGCCCATATATGGAGTTCCGCGTTACATAA
CTTACGGTAAATGGCCCGCCTGGCTGACCGCCCAACGACCCCCGCCCATTGACGTCAATAATGACGTATG
TTCCCATAGTAACGCCAATAGGGACTTTCCATTGACGTCAATGGGTGGAGTATTTACGGTAAACTGCCCA
CTTGGCAGTACATCAAGTGTATCATATGCCAAGTACGCCCCCTATTGACGTCAATGACGGTAAATGGCCC
GCCTGGCATTATGCCCAGTACATGACCTTATGGGACTTTCCTACTTGGCAGTACATCTACGTATTAGTCA
TCGCTATTACCATGGTGATGCGGTTTTGGCAGTACATCAATGGGCGTGGATAGCGGTTTGACTCACGGGG
ATTTCCAAGTCTCCACCCCATTGACGTCAATGGGAGTTTGTTTTGGCACCAAAATCAACGGGACTTTCCA
AAATGTCGTAACAACTCCGCCCCATTGACGCAAATGGGCGGTAGGCGTGTACGGTGGGAGGTCTATATAA
GCAGAGCTGGTTTAGTGAACCGTCAGATCCGCTAGCGCTACCGGACTCAGATCTCGAGCTCAAGCTTCGA
ATTCTGCCACCATGAACATCAAAGGATCGCCATGGAAAGGGTCCCTCCTGCTGCTGCTGGTGTCAAACCT
GCTCCTGTGCCAGAGCGTGGCACCGGTAACTGCAGACCTGCCCGACAACCACTACCTGAGCTATCAGTCC
GTTCTGAGCAAAGACCCCAACGAGAAGCGCGATCACATGGTCCTGCTGGAGTTCGTGACCGCCGCCGGGA
TCACTCTCGGCATGGACGAGCTGTACAAGGGCGGTGGATCCGGTGGTATGGTGAGCAAGGGCGAGGAGCT
GTTCACCGGGGTGGTGCCCATCCTGGTCGAGCTGGACGGCGACGTAAACGGCCACAAGTTCAGCGTCCGC
GGCGAGGGCGAGGGCGATGCCACCAACGGCAAGCTGACCCTGAAGCTGATCTGCACCACCGGCAAGCTGC
CCGTGCCCTGGCCCACCCTCGTGACCACCCTGGGCTACGGCCTAGCCTGCTTCAGCCGCTACCCCGACCA
CATGAAGCAGCACGACTTCTTCAAGTCCGCCATGCCCGAAGGCTACGTCCAGGAGCGCACCATCTCTTTC
AAGGACGACGGTACCTACAAGACCCGCGCCGAGGTGAAGTTCGAGGGCGACACCCTGGTGAACCGCATCG
AGCTGAAGGGCATCGACTTCAAGGAGGACGGCAACATCCTGGGGCACAAGCTGGAGTACAACTTCAACAG
CCACAACGTCTATATCACGGCCGACAAGTCTCCGGTTCAGGAATTCACTGTACCATATTCTTCTTCTACT
GCTACCATCAGCGGCCTGAGCCCGGGTGTCGACTATACCATCACTGTATACGCATGGGGTGAAGACTCTG
CTGGTTACATGTTCATGTACAGCCCAATCTCGATTAACTACCGTACCGGAGGTTCAGGCAGTGGTGGTGC
TAGCGGTGGTGCGACTGGAGGCAGTGGCGGTGGATCTTCTGTTCCGACCAAACTGGAAGTTGTTGCTGCG
ACCCCGACTAGCCTGCTGATCAGCTGGGATGCGCCGATGTCTTCTTCTTCTGTTTACTATTACCGTATCA
CGTACGGTGAAACGGGTGGTAACCAGAAGAACGGCATCAAGGCTAACTTCAAGATCCGCCACAACGTTGA
GGACGGCAGCGTGCAGCTCGCCGACCACTACCAGCAGAACACCCCCATCGGCGACGGCCCCGTGCTGGGT
AGCGGTAAAGACGAGCTGTAAAGCGGCCGCGACTCTAGATCATAATCAGCCATACCACATTTGTAGAGGT
TTTACTTGCTTTAAAAAACCTCCCACACCTCCCCCTGAACCTGAAACATAAAATGAATGCAATTGTTGTT
GTTAACTTGTTTATTGCAGCTTATAATGGTTACAAATAAAGCAATAGCATCACAAATTTCACAAATAAAG
CATTTTTTTCACTGCATTCTAGTTGTGGTTTGTCCAAACTCATCAATGTATCTTAAGGCGTAAATTGTAA
GCGTTAATATTTTGTTAAAATTCGCGTTAAATTTTTGTTAAATCAGCTCATTTTTTAACCAATAGGCCGA
AATCGGCAAAATCCCTTATAAATCAAAAGAATAGACCGAGATAGGGT
[37 nt withheld, positions 2218-2254]
AAAGAACGTGGACTCCAACGTCAAAGG
[49 nt withheld, positions 2282-2330]
T
[91 nt withheld, positions 2332-2422]
G
[124 nt withheld, positions 2424-2547]
CAGGTGGCACTTTTCGGGGAAATGTGCGCGGAACCCCTATTTGTTTATTTTTCTAAATACATTCAAATAT
GTATCCGCTCATGAGACAATAACCCTGATAAATGCTTCAATAATATTGAAAAAGGAAGAGTCCTGAGGCG
GAAAGAACCAGCTGTGGAATGTGTGTCAGTTAGGGTGTGGAAAGTCCCCAGGCTCCCCAGCAGGCAGAAG
TATGCAAAGCATGCATCTCAATTAGTCAGCAACCAGGTGTGGAAAGTCCCCAGGCTCCCCAGCAGGCAGA
AGTATGCAAAGCATGCATCTCAATTAGTCAGCAACCATAGTCCCGCCCCTAACTCCGCCCATCCCGCCCC
TAACTCCGCCCAGTTCCGCCCATTCTCCGCCCCATGGCTGACTAATTTTTTTTATTTATGCAGAGGCCGA
GGCCGCCTCGGCCTCTGAGCTATTCCAGAAGTAGTGAGGAGGCTTTTTTGGAGGCCTAGGCTTTTGCAAA
GATCGATCAAGAGACAGGATGAGGATCGTTTCGCATGATTGAACAAGATGGATTGCACGCAGGTTCTCCG
GCCGCTTGGGTGGAGAGGCTATTCGGCTATGACTGGGCACAACAGACAATCGGCTGCTCTGATGCCGCCG
TGTTCCGGCTGTCAGCGCAGGGGCGCCCGGTTCTTTTTGTCAAGACCGACCTGTCCGGTGCCCTGAATGA
ACTGCAAGACGAGGCAGCGCGGCTATCGTGGCTGGCCACGACGGGCGTTCCTTGCGCAGCTGTGCTCGAC
GTTGTCACTGAAGCGGGAAGGGACTGGCTGCTATTGGGCGAAGTGCCGGGGCAGGATCTCCTGTCATCTC
ACCTTGCTCCTGCCGAGAAAGTATCCATCATGGCTGATGCAATGCGGCGGCTGCATACGCTTGATCCGGC
TACCTGCCCATTCGACCACCAAGCGAAACATCGCATCGAGCGAGCACGTACTCGGATGGAAGCCGGTCTT
GTCGATCAGGATGATCTGGACGAAGAGCATCAGGGGCTCGCGCCAGCCGAACTGTTCGCCAGGCTCAAGG
CGAGCATGCCCGACGGCGAGGATCTCGTCGTGACCCATGGCGATGCCTGCTTGCCGAATATCATGGTGGA
AAATGGCCGCTTTTCTGGATTCATCGACTGTGGCCGGCTGGGTGTGGCGGACCGCTATCAGGACATAGCG
TTGGCTACCCGTGATATTGCTGAAGAGCTTGGCGGCGAATGGGCTGACCGCTTCCTCGTGCTTTACGGTA
TCGCCGCTCCCGATTCGCAGCGCATCGCCTTCTATCGCCTTCTTGACGAGTTCTTCTGAGCGGGACTCTG
GGGTTCGAAATGACCGACCAAGCGACGCCCAACCTGCCATCACGAGATTTCGATTCCACCGCCGCCTTCT
ATGAAAGGTTGGGCTTCGGAATCGTTTTCCGGGACGCCGGCTGGATGATCCTCCAGCGCGGGGATCTCAT
GCTGGAGTTCTTCGCCCACCCTAGGGGGAGGCTAACTGAAACACGGAAGGAGACAATACCGGAAGGAACC
CGCGCTATGACGGCAATAAAAAGACAGAATAAAACGCACGGTGTTGGGTCGTTTGTTCATAAACGCGGGG
TTCGGTCCCAGGGCTGGCACTCTGTCGATACCCCACCGAGACCCCATTGGGGCCAATACGCCCGCGTTTC
TTCCTTTTCCCCACCCCACCCCCCAAGTTCGGGTGAAGGCCCAGGGCTCGCAGCCAACGTCGGGGCGGCA
GGCCCTGCCATAGCCTCAGGTTACTCATATATACTTTAGATTGATTTAAAACTTCATTTTTAATTTAAAA
GGATCTAGGTGAAGATCCTTTTTGATAATCTCATGACCAAAATCCCTTAACGTGAGTTTTCGTTCCACTG
AGCGTCAGACCCCGTAGAAAAGATCAAAGGATCTTCTTGAGATCCTTTTTTTCTGCGCGTAATCTGCTGC
TTGCAAACAAAAAAACCACCGCTACCAGCGGTGGTTTGTTTGCCGGATCAAGAGCTACCAACTCTTTTTC
CGAAGGTAACTGGCTTCAGCAGAGCGCAGATACCAAATACTGTTCTTCTAGTGTAGCCGTAGTTAGGCCA
CCACTTCAAGAACTCTGTAGCACCGCCTACATACCTCGCTCTGCTAATCCTGTTACCAGTGGCTGCTGCC
AGTGGCGATAAGTCGTGTCTTACCGGGTTGGACTCAAGACGATAGTTACCGGATAAGGCGCAGCGGTCGG
GCTGAACGGGGGGTTCGTGCACACAGCCCAGCTTGGAGCGAACGACCTACACCGAACTGAGATACCTACA
GCGTGAGCTATGAGAAAGCGCCACGCTTCCCGAAGGGAGAAAGGCGGACAGGTATCCGGTAAGCGGCAGG
GTCGGAACAGGAGAGCGCACGAGGGAGCTTCCAGGGGGAAACGCCTGGTATCTTTATAGTCCTGTCGGGT
TTCGCCACCTCTGACTTGAGCGTCGATTTTTGTGATGCTCGTCAGGGGGGCGGAGCCTATGGAAAAACGC
CAGCAACGCGGCCTTTTTACGGTTCCTGGCCTTTTGCTGGCCTTTTGCTCACATGTTCTTTCCTGCGTTA
TCCCCTGATTCTGTGGATAACCGTATTACCGCCATGCAT
Features (pLannotate 1.2.2; 16 found; start..end, strand, type, name):
     61..364     +  enhancer       CMV enhancer: human cytomegalovirus immediate early enhancer
    365..568     +  promoter       CMV promoter: human cytomegalovirus (CMV) immediate early promoter
    591..637     +  misc_feature   MCS (fragment): multiple cloning site
    642..725     +  CDS            PRL (fragment): PRL_HUMAN - Experimental evidence at protein level: Swiss-Prot protein existence level 1. Prolactin acts primarily on the mammary gland by promoting lactation. From Homo sapiens (Human).
    738..869     +  CDS            VC155 (fragment): C-terminal fragment of mVenus for use in bimolecular fluorescence complementation (BiFC) (Kodama and Hu, 2010)
    894..1817    +  CDS            vsfGFP-0 (fragment): vsfGFP-0 is a basic (constitutively fluorescent) green fluorescent protein published in 2015, derived from Aequorea victoria. It has low acid sensitivity.
   1858..1941    +  CDS            large T antigen (fragment): large T antigen from SV40 (simian virus 40)
   1964..2085    +  polyA_signal   SV40 poly(A) signal: SV40 polyadenylation signal
   2119..2547    -  rep_origin     f1 ori (sequence partly withheld): f1 bacteriophage origin of replication; arrow indicates direction of (+) strand synthesis
   2574..2678    +  promoter       AmpR promoter: bla
   2680..3037    +  promoter       SV40 promoter: SV40 enhancer and early promoter
   3072..3866    +  CDS            NeoR/KanR: aminoglycoside phosphotransferase from Tn5; aph(3')-II (or nptII); confers resistance to neomycin, kanamycin, and G418 (Geneticin®)
   3887..4039    +  CDS            ble (fragment): BLE_KLEPN - Experimental evidence at protein level: Swiss-Prot protein existence level 1. Binding protein with a strong affinity to the bleomycin family of antibiotics. Binds to CL990; an antimitotic-antibiotic compound. From Klebsiella pneumoniae.
   4098..4145    +  polyA_signal   HSV TK poly(A) signal: herpes simplex virus thymidine kinase polyadenylation signal (Cole and Stacy, 1985)
   4236..4252    -  polyA_signal   bGH poly(A) signal (fragment): bovine growth hormone polyadenylation signal
   4474..5062    +  rep_origin     ori: high-copy-number ColE1/pMB1/pBR322/pUC origin of replication
