[The description below was written by a language model from this plasmid's Addgene catalogue record and pLannotate feature annotations shown in this document.]
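Description:
pCMV-PRLSS-yATOM_SH2-KDEL is a 5.2 kb mammalian expression plasmid built on a pCMV-N1 backbone. It carries a synthetic yellow ATOM ("adaptable, turn-on maturation") fluorescent biosensor directed against an SH2 target and localized to the endoplasmic reticulum. It is propagated in E. coli at high copy from a ColE1/pUC-type origin and selected with kanamycin. The Tn5 NeoR/KanR gene sits behind tandem bacterial (bla) and SV40 early promoters and is followed by an HSV TK polyadenylation signal, so the same marker can in principle confer G418 resistance in mammalian cells. An f1 origin is also present. The short ble, bGH poly(A) and SV40 large T antigen matches are small fragments, most likely backbone remnants rather than functional parts.

The expression cassette is driven by the human CMV immediate-early enhancer and promoter and terminated by an SV40 poly(A) signal. The open reading frame begins with a fragment of human prolactin, corresponding to the PRLSS tag listed as N-terminal on the insert. By its name and position this is the prolactin signal sequence, which would direct the nascent protein into the secretory pathway. Downstream, the annotation finds a fragment matching the C-terminal part of mVenus, then a longer region resembling a GFP-family protein (vsfGFP-0). Together these probably represent the rearranged yellow fluorescent protein scaffold with its embedded binding domain, though the record does not describe the sensor's internal architecture. The KDEL in the name denotes a C-terminal ER-retention motif; it is not separately annotated. The construct is intended for transfection into mammalian cells to detect the SH2 target within the ER lumen by turn-on fluorescence, and the associated publication describes multiplexed detection with such sensors.
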