Addgene plasmid #209714: pCMV-PRLSS-yATOM_SH2-KDEL
Purpose: Mammalian expression of y-ATOM biosensor for SH2 localized to endoplasmic reticulum
Depositing lab: Stewart Loh. Depositing organization: SUNY Upstate Medical University. Publication: Adaptable, turn-on maturation (ATOM) fluorescent biosensors for multiplexed detection in cells. Sekhon H, Ha JH, Presti MF, Procopio SB, Jarvis AR, Mirsky PO, John AM, Loh SN. Nat Methods. 2023 Nov 9. doi: 10.1038/s41592-023-02065-w. PubMed 37945909.
Backbone
  Vector backbone: pCMV-N1
  Vector type: Mammalian Expression
Growth in bacteria
  Bacterial resistance: Kanamycin, 50 μg/mL
  Growth temperature: 37°C
  Growth strain: DH5alpha
  Copy number: High Copy
Gene/Insert
  Gene/Insert name: PRLSS-yATOM_SH2-KDEL
  Species: Synthetic
  Tag / fusion protein: PRLSS (N terminal on insert)
  Cloning method: Restriction Enzyme; 5′ cloning site Unknown (unknown if destroyed); 3′ cloning site Unknown (unknown if destroyed)
Terms and licenses: Academic/Nonprofit Terms; Industry Terms: Not Available to Industry
Depositor comments: Please visit https://doi.org/10.1101/2023.03.28.534597 for bioRxiv preprint.
How to cite: pCMV-PRLSS-yATOM_SH2-KDEL was a gift from Stewart Loh (Addgene plasmid # 209714 ; http://n2t.net/addgene:209714 ; RRID:Addgene_209714)
